>Addgene plasmid #108781 | pBW2618_pCAG-PV1-VCre-N277-L1-FRB-NLS-BGHpA | depositor full sequence | sequence record 205062 | Full Sequence
CCCAAGCTTGGCGTAATCATGGTCATAGCTGTTTCCTGTGTGAAATTGTTATCCGCTCACAATTCCACAC
AACATACGAGCCGGAAGCATAAAGTGTAAAGCCTGGGGTGCCTAATGAGTGAGCTAACTCACATTAATTG
CGTTGCGCTCACTGCCCGCTTTCCAGTCGGGAAACCTGTCGTGCCAGCGGATCCGCATCTCAATTAGTCA
GCAACCATAGTCCCGCCCCTAACTCCGCCCAGTTCCGCCCATTCTCCGCCCCATGGCTGACTAATTTTTT
TTATTTATGCAGAGGCCGAGGCCGCCTCGGCCTCTGAGCTATTCCAGAAGTAGTGAGGAGGCTTTTTTGG
AGGCCTAGGCTTTTGCAAAAAGCTAACTTGTTTATTGCAGCTTATAATGGTTACAAATAAAGCAATAGCA
TCACAAATTTCACAAATAAAGCATTTTTTTCACTGCATTCTAGTTGTGGTTTGTCCAAACTCATCAATGT
ATCTTATCATGTCTGGATCCGCTGCATTAATGAATCGGCCAACGCGCGGGGAGAGGCGGTTTGCGTATTG
GGCGCTCTTCCGCTTCCTCGCTCACTGACTCGCTGCGCTCGGTCGTTCGGCTGCGGCGAGCGGTATCAGC
TCACTCAAAGGCGGTAATACGGTTATCCACAGAATCAGGGGATAACGCAGGAAAGAACATGTGAGCAAAA
GGCCAGCAAAAGGCCAGGAACCGTAAAAAGGCCGCGTTGCTGGCGTTTTTCCATAGGCTCCGCCCCCCTG
ACGAGCATCACAAAAATCGACGCTCAAGTCAGAGGTGGCGAAACCCGACAGGACTATAAAGATACCAGGC
GTTTCCCCCTGGAAGCTCCCTCGTGCGCTCTCCTGTTCCGACCCTGCCGCTTACCGGATACCTGTCCGCC
TTTCTCCCTTCGGGAAGCGTGGCGCTTTCTCATAGCTCACGCTGTAGGTATCTCAGTTCGGTGTAGGTCG
TTCGCTCCAAGCTGGGCTGTGTGCACGAACCCCCCGTTCAGCCCGACCGCTGCGCCTTATCCGGTAACTA
TCGTCTTGAGTCCAACCCGGTAAGACACGACTTATCGCCACTGGCAGCAGCCACTGGTAACAGGATTAGC
AGAGCGAGGTATGTAGGCGGTGCTACAGAGTTCTTGAAGTGGTGGCCTAACTACGGCTACACTAGAAGAA
CAGTATTTGGTATCTGCGCTCTGCTGAAGCCAGTTACCTTCGGAAAAAGAGTTGGTAGCTCTTGATCCGG
CAAACAAACCACCGCTGGTAGCGGTGGTTTTTTTGTTTGCAAGCAGCAGATTACGCGCAGAAAAAAAGGA
TCTCAAGAAGATCCTTTGATCTTTTCTACGGGGTCTGACGCTCAGTGGAACGAAAACTCACGTTAAGGGA
TTTTGGTCATGAGATTATCAAAAAGGATCTTCACCTAGATCCTTTTAAATTAAAAATGAAGTTTTAAATC
AATCTAAAGTATATATGAGTAAACTTGGTCTGACAGTTACCAATGCTTAATCAGTGAGGCACCTATCTCA
GCGATCTGTCTATTTCGTTCATCCATAGTTGCCTGACTCCCCGTCGTGTAGATAACTACGATACGGGAGG
GCTTACCATCTGGCCCCAGTGCTGCAATGATACCGCGAGACCCACGCTCACCGGCTCCAGATTTATCAGC
AATAAACCAGCCAGCCGGAAGGGCCGAGCGCAGAAGTGGTCCTGCAACTTTATCCGCCTCCATCCAGTCT
ATTAATTGTTGCCGGGAAGCTAGAGTAAGTAGTTCGCCAGTTAATAGTTTGCGCAACGTTGTTGCCATTG
CTACAGGCATCGTGGTGTCACGCTCGTCGTTTGGTATGGCTTCATTCAGCTCCGGTTCCCAACGATCAAG
GCGAGTTACATGATCCCCCATGTTGTGCAAAAAAGCGGTTAGCTCCTTCGGTCCTCCGATCGTTGTCAGA
AGTAAGTTGGCCGCAGTGTTATCACTCATGGTTATGGCAGCACTGCATAATTCTCTTACTGTCATGCCAT
CCGTAAGATGCTTTTCTGTGACTGGTGAGTACTCAACCAAGTCATTCTGAGAATAGTGTATGCGGCGACC
GAGTTGCTCTTGCCCGGCGTCAATACGGGATAATACCGCGCCACATAGCAGAACTTTAAAAGTGCTCATC
ATTGGAAAACGTTCTTCGGGGCGAAAACTCTCAAGGATCTTACCGCTGTTGAGATCCAGTTCGATGTAAC
CCACTCGTGCACCCAACTGATCTTCAGCATCTTTTACTTTCACCAGCGTTTCTGGGTGAGCAAAAACAGG
AAGGCAAAATGCCGCAAAAAAGGGAATAAGGGCGACACGGAAATGTTGAATACTCATACTCTTCCTTTTT
CAATATTATTGAAGCATTTATCAGGGTTATTGTCTCATGAGCGGATACATATTTGAATGTATTTAGAAAA
ATAAACAAATAGGGGTTCCGCGCACATTTCCCCGAAAAGTGCCACCTGGGTCGACATTGATTATTGACTA
GTTATTAATAGTAATCAATTACGGGGTCATTAGTTCATAGCCCATATATGGAGTTCCGCGTTACATAACT
TACGGTAAATGGCCCGCCTGGCTGACCGCCCAACGACCCCCGCCCATTGACGTCAATAATGACGTATGTT
CCCATAGTAACGCCAATAGGGACTTTCCATTGACGTCAATGGGTGGAGTATTTACGGTAAACTGCCCACT
TGGCAGTACATCAAGTGTATCATATGCCAAGTACGCCCCCTATTGACGTCAATGACGGTAAATGGCCCGC
CTGGCATTATGCCCAGTACATGACCTTATGGGACTTTCCTACTTGGCAGTACATCTACGTATTAGTCATC
GCTATTACCATGGTCGAGGTGAGCCCCACGTTCTGCTTCACTCTCCCCATCTCCCCCCCCTCCCCACCCC
CAATTTTGTATTTATTTATTTTTTAATTATTTTGTGCAGCGATGGGGGCGGGGGGGGGGGGGGCGCGCGC
CAGGCGGGGCGGGGCGGGGCGAGGGGCGGGGCGGGGCGAGGCGGAAAGGTGCGGCGGCAGCCAATCAGAG
CGGCGCGCTCCGAAAGTTTCCTTTTATGGCGAGGCGGCGGCGGCGGCGGCCCTATAAAAAGCGAAGCGCG
CGGCGGGCGGGAGTCGCTGCGTTGCCTTCGCCCCGTGCCCCGCTCCGCGCCGCCTCGCGCCGCCCGCCCC
GGCTCTGACTGACCGCGTTACTCCCACAGGTGAGCGGGCGGGACGGCCCTTCTCCTCCGGGCTGTAATTA
GCGCTTGGTTTAATGACGGCTCGTTTCTTTTCTGTGGCTGCGTGAAAGCCTTAAAGGGCTCCGGGAGGGC
CCTTTGTGCGGGGGGGAGCGGCTCGGGGGGTGCGTGCGTGTGTGTGTGCGTGGGGAGCGCCGCGTGCGGC
TCCGCGCTGCCCGGCGGCTGTGAGCGCTGCGGGCGCGGCGCGGGGCTTTGTGCGCTCCGCAGTGTGCGCG
AGGGGAGCGCGGCCGGGGGCGGTGCCCCGCGGTGCGGGGGGGGCTGCGAGGGGAACAAAGGCTGCGTGCG
GGGTGTGTGCGTGGGGGGGTGAGCAGGGGGTGTGGGCGCGGCGGTCGGGCTGTAACCCCCCCCTGCACCC
CCCTCCCCGAGTTGCTGAGCACGGCCCGGCTTCGGGTGCGGGGCTCCGTACGGGGCGTGGCGCGGGGCTC
GCCGTGCCGGGCGGGGGGTGGCGGCAGGTGGGGGTGCCGGGCGGGGCGGGGCCGCCTCGGGCCGGGGAGG
GCTCGGGGGAGGGGCGCGGCGGCCCCCGGAGCGCCGGCGGCTGTCGAGGCGCGGCGAGCCGCAGCCATTG
CCTTTTATGGTAATCGTGCGAGAGGGCGCAGGGACTTCCTTTGTCCCAAATCTGTGCGGAGCCGAAATCT
GGGAGGCGCCGCCGCACCCCCTCTAGCGGGCGCGGGGCGAAGCGGTGCGGCGCCGGCAGGAAGGAAATGG
GCGGGGAGGGCCTTCGTGCGTCGCCGCGCCGCCGTCCCCTTCTCCCTCTCCAGCCTCGGGGCTGTCCGCG
GGGGGACGGCTGCCTTCGGGGGGGACGGGGCAGGGCGGGGTTCGGCTTCTGGCGTGTGACCGGCGGCTCT
AGAGCCTCTGCTAACCATGTTCATGCCTTCTTCTTTTTCCTACAGCTCCTGGGCAACGTGCTGGTTATTG
TGCTGTCTCATCATTTTGGCAAAGAATTGATTAATTCGAGCGAAGGCGCGCCCATTACTCGCATCCATTC
TCAGGCTGTCTCGTCTCGTCTCGCACGCGTGCCGCCACCATGATCGAGAACCAGCTGAGCCTGCTGGGCG
ACTTTTCTGGCGTGCGGCCCGACGATGTGAAAACCGCCATTCAGGCCGCCCAGAAAAAGGGCATCAACGT
GGCCGAGAACGAGCAGTTCAAGGCCGCCTTCGAGCATCTGCTGAACGAGTTCAAGAAGCGGGAAGAGAGA
TACAGCCCCAACACCCTGCGGCGGCTGGAAAGCGCCTGGACCTGCTTCGTGGATTGGTGCCTGGCCAACC
ACAGACACAGCCTGCCTGCCACCCCCGATACCGTGGAAGCCTTCTTCATCGAGCGGGCCGAGGAACTGCA
CCGGAACACCCTGAGCGTGTACAGATGGGCCATCAGCCGGGTGCACAGAGTGGCCGGATGCCCTGATCCC
TGCCTGGACATCTACGTGGAAGATCGGCTGAAGGCCATTGCCCGGAAGAAAGTGCGGGAAGGCGAGGCCG
TGAAGCAGGCCAGCCCTTTCAACGAGCAGCATCTGCTGAAGCTGACCAGCCTGTGGTACAGAAGCGACAA
GCTGCTGCTGCGGCGGAACCTGGCTCTGCTGGCTGTGGCCTACGAGAGCATGCTGAGAGCCAGCGAGCTG
GCCAACATCCGGGTGTCCGATATGGAACTGGCCGGCGACGGAACCGCCATCCTGACCATCCCTATCACCA
AGACCAACCACTCCGGCGAGCCCGATACCTGCATCCTGTCCCAGGATGTGGTGTCCCTGCTGATGGACTA
CACCGAGGCCGGCAAGCTGGATATGAGCAGCGACGGCTTCCTGTTCGTGGGCGTGTCCAAGCACAACACC
TGTATCAAGCCCAAGAAGGACAAGCAGACCTCCGGAGGGTCTGGCTCCGGATCAAGTGGTGGCAGCGGTA
CCATCCTCTGGCATGAGATGTGGCATGAAGGCCTGGAAGAGGCATCTCGTTTGTACTTTGGGGAAAGGAA
CGTGAAAGGCATGTTTGAGGTGCTGGAGCCCTTGCATGCTATGATGGAACGGGGCCCCCAGACTCTGAAG
GAAACATCCTTTAATCAGGCCTATGGTCGAGATTTAATGGAGGCCCAAGAGTGGTGCAGGAAGTACATGA
AATCAGGGAATGTCAAGGACCTCCTCCAAGCCTGGGACCTCTATTATCATGTGTTCCGACGAATCTCACC
CAAGAAAAAGCGGAAGGTGTGAGAATTCCTGTGCCTTCTAGTTGCCAGCCATCTGTTGTTTGCCCCTCCC
CCGTGCCTTCCTTGACCCTGGAAGGTGCCACTCCCACTGTCCTTTCCTAATAAAATGAGGAAATTGCATC
GCATTGTCTGAGTAGGTGTCATTCTATTCTGGGGGGTGGGGTGGGGCAGGACAGCAAGGGGGAGGATTGG
GAAGACAATAGCAGGCATGCTGGGGATGCGGTGGGCTCTATGGCTTCTGAGGCGGAAAGAACCAGCTGGG
GCTCTAGGGGGTATCCCCACGCGCCCTGTAGCGTGTACCGCTGGGAGTTCGTAGACGGAAACAAACGCAG
AATCCAAGCGCGGCCGCCCAGGATACATAGATTACCACAACTCCGAGCCCTTCCACCGCTAGCGCACTCC
TCAGGTGCAGGCTGCCTATCAGAAGGTGGTGGCTGGTGTGGCCAATGCCCTGGCTCACAAATACCACTGA
GATCTTTTTCCCTCTGCCAAAAATTATGGGGACATCATGAAGCCCCTTGAGCATCTGACTTCTGGCTAAT
AAAGGAAATTTATTTTCATTGCAATAGTGTGTTGGAATTTTTTGTGTCTCTCACTCGGAAGGACATATGG
GAGGGCAAATCATTTAAAACATCAGAATGAGTATTTGGTTTAGAGTTTGGCAACATATGCCCATATGCTG
GCTGCCATGAACAAAGGTTGGCTATAAAGAGGTCATCAGTATATGAAACAGCCCCCTGCTGTCCATTCCT
TATTCCATAGAAAAGCCTTGACTTGAGGTTAGATTTTTTTTATATTTTGTTTTGTGTTATTTTTTTCTTT
AACATCCCTAAAATTTTCCTTACATGTTTTACTAGCCAGATTTTTCCTCCTCTCCTGACTACTCCCAGTC
ATAGCTGTCCCTCTTCTCTTATGGAGATCCCTCGACCTGCAG
Features (pLannotate 1.2.2; 19 found; start..end, strand, type, name):
     46..62      -  protein_bind   lac operator: The lac repressor binds to the lac operator to inhibit transcription in E. coli. This inhibition can be relieved by adding lactose or isopropyl-β-D-thiogalactopyranoside (IPTG). lac repressor encoded by lacI
     70..100     -  promoter       lac promoter: promoter for the E. coli lac operon
    115..136     -  protein_bind   CAP binding site: CAP binding activates transcription in the presence of cAMP. E. coli catabolite activator protein
    149..188     -  CDS            lacI (fragment): lac repressor; lacI; The lac repressor binds to the lac operator to inhibit transcription in E. coli. This inhibition can be relieved by adding lactose or isopropyl-β-D-thiogalactopyranoside (IPTG).
    195..217     +  promoter       SV40 promoter (fragment): SV40 enhancer and early promoter
    221..355     +  rep_origin     SV40 ori: SV40 origin of replication
    375..509     +  polyA_signal   SV40 poly(A) signal: SV40 polyadenylation signal
    511..565     -  CDS            lacI (fragment): lac repressor; lacI; The lac repressor binds to the lac operator to inhibit transcription in E. coli. This inhibition can be relieved by adding lactose or isopropyl-β-D-thiogalactopyranoside (IPTG).
    748..1336    -  rep_origin     ori: high-copy-number ColE1/pMB1/pBR322/pUC origin of replication
   1507..2367    -  CDS            AmpR: β-lactamase; bla; confers resistance to ampicillin, carbenicillin, and related antibiotics
   2368..2472    -  promoter       AmpR promoter: bla
   2503..2882    +  enhancer       CMV enhancer: human cytomegalovirus immediate early enhancer
   2884..3159    +  promoter       chicken β-actin promoter: No description available
   3160..4175    +  intron         chimeric intron: chimera between introns from chicken β-actin and rabbit β-globin
   5183..5458    +  CDS            FRB*: T2098L mutant of FKBP-rapamycin binding domain of human FRAP binds synthetic ligands such as AP21967
   5489..5713    +  polyA_signal   bGH poly(A) signal: bovine growth hormone polyadenylation signal
   5717..5738    +  promoter       SV40 promoter (fragment): SV40 enhancer and early promoter
   5876..5947    +  CDS            HBB (fragment): HBB_PONPY - Experimental evidence at transcript level: Swiss-Prot protein existence level 2. Involved in oxygen transport from the lung to the various peripheral tissues. From Pongo pygmaeus (Bornean orangutan).
   6018..6073    +  polyA_signal   β-globin poly(A) signal: rabbit β-globin polyadenylation signal (Gil and Proudfoot, 1987)
