[The description below was written by a language model from this plasmid's Addgene catalogue record and pLannotate feature annotations shown in this document.]
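Description:
pBW2618_pCAG-PV1-VCre-N277-L1-FRB-NLS-BGHpA is a 6.4 kb mammalian expression plasmid built on the pCAGGS backbone. It encodes one half of a split, chemically inducible VCre recombinase. It is propagated in E. coli through a high-copy ColE1/pUC-type origin and selected with ampicillin via the β-lactamase gene. The backbone also carries remnants of lac regulatory sequence, an SV40 origin with an SV40 poly(A) signal, and residual rabbit β-globin 3′ sequence and poly(A) signal from pCAGGS downstream of the expression cassette.

The payload is driven by the CAG promoter, annotated here as its CMV enhancer, chicken β-actin promoter and chimeric β-actin/β-globin intron, which gives strong constitutive expression in many mammalian cell types. The coding region comprises the synthetic VCre fragment running from the N-terminus to amino acid 277, then (from the plasmid name) a linker designated L1, an FRB domain and a C-terminal nuclear localisation signal. Transcription terminates at a bovine growth hormone poly(A) signal. The feature table does not annotate the VCre portion or the NLS, but the unannotated stretch between the intron and FRB is consistent with the recombinase fragment. The automated annotation matched the FRB to the T2098L variant, which can bind rapamycin analogues, although the catalogue entry simply lists FRB. The meaning of "PV1" in the name is not stated.

FRB serves as a chemically induced dimerisation domain. The N-terminal VCre fragment alone is expected to be inactive, and a dimerising drug would bring it together with a complementary C-terminal fragment fused to a partner domain (typically FKBP), which is not part of this plasmid. That would restore recombination at VCre target sites. The construct suits drug-gated recombinase control and synthetic gene circuit work in mammalian cells.
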