Addgene plasmid #108781: pBW2618_pCAG-PV1-VCre-N277-L1-FRB-NLS-BGHpA
Purpose: Expresses N-terminus to aa277of VCre recombinase fused to FRB CID
Depositing lab: Wilson Wong. Depositing organization: Boston University Main Campus. Publication: High-performance chemical- and light-inducible recombinases in mammalian cells and mice. Weinberg BH, Cho JH, Agarwal Y, Pham NTH, Caraballo LD, Walkosz M, Ortega C, Trexler M, Tague N, Law B, Benman WKJ, Letendre J, Beal J, Wong WW. Nat Commun. 2019 Oct 24;10(1):4845. doi: 10.1038/s41467-019-12800-7. PubMed 31649244.
Backbone
  Vector backbone: pCAGGS
  Vector type: Mammalian Expression, Cre/Lox, Synthetic Biology
Growth in bacteria
  Bacterial resistance: Ampicillin, 100 μg/mL
  Growth temperature: 37°C
  Growth strain: NEB Stable
  Copy number: High Copy
Gene/Insert
  Gene/Insert name: VCre recombinase fragment N-terminus to aa277
  Species: Synthetic
  Promoter: pCAG
  Tag / fusion protein: FRB,NLS (C terminal on insert)
  Cloning method: Restriction Enzyme; 5′ cloning site MluI (not destroyed); 3′ cloning site BspEI (not destroyed)
Terms and licenses: Academic/Nonprofit Terms; Industry Terms: Not Available to Industry
Depositor comments: Please visit https://www.biorxiv.org/content/10.1101/747121v1 for bioRxiv preprint.
How to cite: pBW2618_pCAG-PV1-VCre-N277-L1-FRB-NLS-BGHpA was a gift from Wilson Wong (Addgene plasmid # 108781 ; http://n2t.net/addgene:108781 ; RRID:Addgene_108781)
