>Addgene plasmid #108781 | pBW2618_pCAG-PV1-VCre-N277-L1-FRB-NLS-BGHpA | addgene partial sequence | sequence record 217305 | Addgene Partial NGS Result
TGCACCCCCCTCCCCGAGTTGCTGAGCACGGCCCGGCTTCGGGTGCGGGGCTCCGTACGGGGCGTGGCGC
GGGGCTCGCCGTGCCGGGCGGGGGGTGGCGGCAGGTGGGGGTGCCGGGCGGGGCGGGGCCGCCTCGGGCC
GGGGAGGGCTCGGGGGAGGGGCGCGGCGGCCCCCGGAGCGCCGGCGGCTGTCGAGGCGCGGCGAGCCGCA
GCCATTGCCTTTTATGGTAATCGTGCGAGAGGGCGCAGGGACTTCCTTTGTCCCAAATCTGTGCGGAGCC
GAAATCTGGGAGGCGCCGCCGCACCCCCTCTAGCGGGCGCGGGGCGAAGCGGTGCGGCGCCGGCAGGAAG
GAAATGGGCGGGGAGGGCCTTCGTGCGTCGCCGCGCCGCCGTCCCCTTCTCCCTCTCCAGCCTCGGGGCT
GTCCGCGGGGGGACGGCTGCCTTCGGGGGGGACGGGGCAGGGCGGGGTTCGGCTTCTGGCGTGTGACCGG
CGGCTCTAGAGCCTCTGCTAACCATGTTCATGCCTTCTTCTTTTTCCTACAGCTCCTGGGCAACGTGCTG
GTTATTGTGCTGTCTCATCATTTTGGCAAAGAATTGATTAATTCGAGCGAAGGCGCGCCCATTACTCGCA
TCCATTCTCAGGCTGTCTCGTCTCGTCTCGCACGCGTGCCGCCACCATGATCGAGAACCAGCTGAGCCTG
CTGGGCGACTTTTCTGGCGTGCGGCCCGACGATGTGAAAACCGCCATTCAGGCCGCCCAGAAAAAGGGCA
TCAACGTGGCCGAGAACGAGCAGTTCAAGGCCGCCTTCGAGCATCTGCTGAACGAGTTCAAGAAGCGGGA
AGAGAGATACAGCCCCAACACCCTGCGGCGGCTGGAAAGCGCCTGGACCTGCTTCGTGGATTGGTGCCTG
GCCAACCACAGACACAGCCTGCCTGCCACCCCCGATACCGTGGAAGCCTTCTTCATCGAGCGGGCCGAGG
AACTGCACCGGAACACCCTGAGCGTGTACAGATGGGCCATCAGCCGGGTGCACAGAGTGGCCGGATGCCC
TGATCCCTGCCTGGACATCTACGTGGAAGATCGGCTGAAGGCCATTGCCCGGAAGAAAGTGCGGGAAGGC
GAGGCCGTGAAGCAGGCCAGCCCTTTCAACGAGCAGCATCTGCTGAAGCTGACCAGCCTGTGGTACAGAA
GCGACAAGCTGCTGCTGCGGCGGAACCTGGCTCTGCTGGCTGTGGCCTACGAGAGCATGCTGAGAGCCAG
CGAGCTGGCCAACATCCGGGTGTCCGATATGGAACTGGCCGGCGACGGAACCGCCATCCTGACCATCCCT
ATCACCAAGACCAACCACTCCGGCGAGCCCGATACCTGCATCCTGTCCCAGGATGTGGTGTCCCTGCTGA
TGGACTACACCGAGGCCGGCAAGCTGGATATGAGCAGCGACGGCTTCCTGTTCGTGGGCGTGTCCAAGCA
CAACACCTGTATCAAGCCCAAGAAGGACAAGCAGACCTCCGGAGGGTCTGGCTCCGGATCAAGTGGTGGC
AGCGGTACCATCCTCTGGCATGAGATGTGGCATGAAGGCCTGGAAGAGGCATCTCGTTTGTACTTTGGGG
AAAGGAACGTGAAAGGCATGTTTGAGGTGCTGGAGCCCTTGCATGCTATGATGGAACGGGGCCCCCAGAC
TCTGAAGGAAACATCCTTTAATCAGGCCTATGGTCGAGATTTAATGGAGGCCCAAGAGTGGTGCAGGAAG
TACATGAAATCAGGGAATGTCAAGGACCTCCTCCAAGCCTGGGACCTCTATTATCATGTGTTCCGACGAA
TCTCACCCAAGAAAAAGCGGAAGGTGTGAGAATTCCTGTGCCTTCTAGTTGCCAGCCATCTGTTGTTTGC
CCCTCCCCCGTGCCTTCCTTGACCCTGGAAGGTGCCACTCCCACTGTCCTTTCCTAATAAAATGAGGAAA
TTGCATCGCATTGTCTGAGTAGGTGTCATTCTATTCTGGGGGGTGGGGTGGGGCAGGACAGCAAGGGGGA
GGATTGGGAAGACAATAGCAGGCATGCTGGGGATGCGGTGGGCTCTATGGCTTCTGAGGCGGAAAGAACC
AGCTGGGGCTCTAGGGGGTATCCCCACGCGCCCTGTAGCGTGTACCGCTGGGAGTTCGTAGACGGAAACA
AACGCAGAATCCAAGCGCGGCCGCCCAGGATACATAGATTACCACAACTCCGAGCCCTTCCACCGCTAGC
GCACTCCTCAGGTGCAGGCTGCCTATCAGAAGGTGGTGGCTGGTGTGGCCAATGCCCTGGCTCACAAATA
CCACTGAGATCTTTTTCCCTCTGCCAAAAATTATGGGGACATCATGAAGCCCCTTGAGCATCTGACTTCT
GGCTAATAAAGGAAATTTATTTTCATTGCAATAGTGTGTTGGAATTTTTTGTGTCTCTCACTCGGAAGGA
CATATGGGAGGGCAAATCATTTAAAACATCAGAATGAGTATTTGGTTTAGAGTTTGGCAACATATGCCCA
TATGCTGGCTGCCATGAACAAAGGTTGGCTATAAAGAGGTCATCAGTATATGAAACAGCCCCCTGCTGTC
CATTCCTTATTCCATAGAAAAGCCTTGACTTGAGGTTAGATTTTTTTTATATTTTGTTTTGTGTTATTTT
TTTCTTTAACATCCCTAAAATTTTCCTTACATGTTTTACTAGCCAGATTTTTCCTCCTCTCCTGACTACT
CCCAGTCATAGCTGTCCCTCTTCTCTTATGGAGATCCCTCGACCTGCAGCCCAAGCTTGGCGTAATCATG
GTCATAGCTGTTTCCTGTGTGAAATTGTTATCCGCTCACAATTCCACACAACATACGAGCCGGAAGCATA
AAGTGTAAAGCCTGGGGTGCCTAATGAGTGAGCTAACTCACATTAATTGCGTTGCGCTCACTGCCCGCTT
TCCAGTCGGGAAACCTGTCGTGCCAGCGGATCCGCATCTCAATTAGTCAGCAACCATAGTCCCGCCCCTA
ACTCCGCCCAGTTCCGCCCATTCTCCGCCCCATGGCTGACTAATTTTTTTTATTTATGCAGAGGCCGAGG
CCGCCTCGGCCTCTGAGCTATTCCAGAAGTAGTGAGGAGGCTTTTTTGGAGGCCTAGGCTTTTGCAAAAA
GCTAACTTGTTTATTGCAGCTTATAATGGTTACAAATAAAGCAATAGCATCACAAATTTCACAAATAAAG
CATTTTTTTCACTGCATTCTAGTTGTGGTTTGTCCAAACTCATCAATGTATCTTATCATGTCTGGATCCG
CTGCATTAATGAATCGGCCAACGCGCGGGGAGAGGCGGTTTGCGTATTGGGCGCTCTTCCGCTTCCTCGC
TCACTGACTCGCTGCGCTCGGTCGTTCGGCTGCGGCGAGCGGTATCAGCTCACTCAAAGGCGGTAATACG
GTTATCCACAGAATCAGGGGATAACGCAGGAAAGAACATGTGAGCAAAAGGCCAGCAAAAGGCCAGGAAC
CGTAAAAAGGCCGCGTTGCTGGCGTTTTTCCATAGGCTCCGCCCCCCTGACGAGCATCACAAAAATCGAC
GCTCAAGTCAGAGGTGGCGAAACCCGACAGGACTATAAAGATACCAGGCGTTTCCCCCTGGAAGCTCCCT
CGTGCGCTCTCCTGTTCCGACCCTGCCGCTTACCGGATACCTGTCCGCCTTTCTCCCTTCGGGAAGCGTG
GCGCTTTCTCATAGCTCACGCTGTAGGTATCTCAGTTCGGTGTAGGTCGTTCGCTCCAAGCTGGGCTGTG
TGCACGAACCCCCCGTTCAGCCCGACCGCTGCGCCTTATCCGGTAACTATCGTCTTGAGTCCAACCCGGT
AAGACACGACTTATCGCCACTGGCAGCAGCCACTGGTAACAGGATTAGCAGAGCGAGGTATGTAGGCGGT
GCTACAGAGTTCTTGAAGTGGTGGCCTAACTACGGCTACACTAGAAGAACAGTATTTGGTATCTGCGCTC
TGCTGAAGCCAGTTACCTTCGGAAAAAGAGTTGGTAGCTCTTGATCCGGCAAACAAACCACCGCTGGTAG
CGGTGGTTTTTTTGTTTGCAAGCAGCAGATTACGCGCAGAAAAAAAGGATCTCAAGAAGATCCTTTGATC
TTTTCTACGGGGTCTGACGCTCAGTGGAACGAAAACTCACGTTAAGGGATTTTGGTCATGAGATTATCAA
AAAGGATCTTCACCTAGATCCTTTTAAATTAAAAATGAAGTTTTAAATCAATCTAAAGTATATATGAGTA
AACTTGGTCTGACAGTTACCAATGCTTAATCAGTGAGGCACCTATCTCAGCGATCTGTCTATTTCGTTCA
TCCATAGTTGCCTGACTCCCCGTCGTGTAGATAACTACGATACGGGAGGGCTTACCATCTGGCCCCAGTG
CTGCAATGATACCGCGAGACCCACGCTCACCGGCTCCAGATTTATCAGCAATAAACCAGCCAGCCGGAAG
GGCCGAGCGCAGAAGTGGTCCTGCAACTTTATCCGCCTCCATCCAGTCTATTAATTGTTGCCGGGAAGCT
AGAGTAAGTAGTTCGCCAGTTAATAGTTTGCGCAACGTTGTTGCCATTGCTACAGGCATCGTGGTGTCAC
GCTCGTCGTTTGGTATGGCTTCATTCAGCTCCGGTTCCCAACGATCAAGGCGAGTTACATGATCCCCCAT
GTTGTGCAAAAAAGCGGTTAGCTCCTTCGGTCCTCCGATCGTTGTCAGAAGTAAGTTGGCCGCAGTGTTA
TCACTCATGGTTATGGCAGCACTGCATAATTCTCTTACTGTCATGCCATCCGTAAGATGCTTTTCTGTGA
CTGGTGAGTACTCAACCAAGTCATTCTGAGAATAGTGTATGCGGCGACCGAGTTGCTCTTGCCCGGCGTC
AATACGGGATAATACCGCGCCACATAGCAGAACTTTAAAAGTGCTCATCATTGGAAAACGTTCTTCGGGG
CGAAAACTCTCAAGGATCTTACCGCTGTTGAGATCCAGTTCGATGTAACCCACTCGTGCACCCAACTGAT
CTTCAGCATCTTTTACTTTCACCAGCGTTTCTGGGTGAGCAAAAACAGGAAGGCAAAATGCCGCAAAAAA
GGGAATAAGGGCGACACGGAAATGTTGAATACTCATACTCTTCCTTTTTCAATATTATTGAAGCATTTAT
CAGGGTTATTGTCTCATGAGCGGATACATATTTGAATGTATTTAGAAAAATAAACAAATAGGGGTTCCGC
GCACATTTCCCCGAAAAGTGCCACCTGGGTCGACATTGATTATTGACTAGTTATTAATAGTAATCAATTA
CGGGGTCATTAGTTCATAGCCCATATATGGAGTTCCGCGTTACATAACTTACGGTAAATGGCCCGCCTGG
CTGACCGCCCAACGACCCCCGCCCATTGACGTCAATAATGACGTATGTTCCCATAGTAACGCCAATAGGG
ACTTTCCATTGACGTCAATGGGTGGAGTATTTACGGTAAACTGCCCACTTGGCAGTACATCAAGTGTATC
ATATGCCAAGTACGCCCCCTATTGACGTCAATGACGGTAAATGGCCCGCCTGGCATTATGCCCAGTACAT
GACCTTATGGGACTTTCCTACTTGGCAGTACATCTACGTATTAGTCATCGCTATTACCATGGTCGAGGTG
AGCCCCACGTTCTGCTTCACTCTCCCCATCTCCCCCCCCTCCCCACCCCCAATTTTGTATTTATTTATTT
TTTAATTATTTTGTGCAGCGATGGGGGCGGGGGGGG
